Addgene plasmid #143418: TFORF0583
Purpose: Lentiviral vector for overexpressing transcription factor ORFs with unique 24-bp barcodes. Barcodes facilitate identification of transcription factors in pooled screens.
Depositing lab: Feng Zhang. Depositing organization: Broad Institute. Publication: A transcription factor atlas of directed differentiation. Joung J, Ma S, Tay T, Geiger-Schuller KR, Kirchgatterer PC, Verdine VK, Guo B, Arias-Garcia MA, Allen WE, Singh A, Kuksenko O, Abudayyeh OO, Gootenberg JS, Fu Z, Macrae RK, Buenrostro JD, Regev A, Zhang F. Cell. 2023 Jan 5;186(1):209-229.e26. doi: 10.1016/j.cell.2022.11.026. PubMed 36608654.
Backbone
  Vector backbone: pLX_TRC317
  Backbone manufacturer: Broad Institute Genetic Perturbation Platform
  Backbone size w/o insert (bp): 8264
  Vector type: Mammalian Expression, Lentiviral
  Selectable markers: Puromycin
Growth in bacteria
  Bacterial resistance: Ampicillin, 100 μg/mL
  Growth temperature: 37°C
  Growth strain: NEB Stable
  Copy number: High Copy
Gene/Insert
  Gene/Insert name: ZNF324
  Species: H. sapiens (human)
  Insert size (bp): 1763
  Entrez Gene: ZNF324 (a.k.a. ZF5128, ZNF324A)
  Promoter: EF1a
  Cloning method: Unknown
  Sequencing primers: 5′ GGGTGGAGACTGAAGTTAGGCCAG; 3′ CACATAGCGTAAAAGGAGCAACATAG
Terms and licenses: Academic/Nonprofit Terms; Industry Terms: Not Available to Industry
Depositor comments: NM_014347,ENST00000536459,ENST00000196482 . The transcription factor ORF portion of this plasmid was synthesized by Genewiz. Please test multiple small colonies in case of plasmid recombination. To make this collection available in a timely manner, a portion of this collection was not fully sequenced by Addgene. If an Addgene verified full plasmid sequence is not available, please contact us prior to placing an order to request the full sequence.
How to cite: TFORF0583 was a gift from Feng Zhang (Addgene plasmid # 143418 ; http://n2t.net/addgene:143418 ; RRID:Addgene_143418)
