[The description below was written by a language model from this plasmid's Addgene catalogue record and pLannotate feature annotations shown in this document.]
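Description:
TFORF0583 is a lentiviral mammalian expression plasmid built on the pLX_TRC317 backbone and carrying the human zinc-finger gene ZNF324 (also called ZNF324A). It belongs to a barcoded transcription factor ORF collection. In bacteria it is maintained through a high-copy ColE1/pUC-type origin and selected with ampicillin via the β-lactamase gene. An f1 origin and remnants of a lac/T3/T7 cloning region are also present in the backbone. The depositor warns that the plasmid can recombine, as is common for vectors with repeated LTR sequences.

The viral portion has a third-generation layout. An RSV promoter drives a truncated HIV-1 5' LTR, followed by the Ψ packaging signal with a partial gag sequence, the Rev response element and a cPPT/CTS. The unit ends in a self-inactivating ΔU3 3' LTR, with an SV40 polyadenylation signal downstream. Two expression units sit between the LTRs. An SV40 early promoter/origin region lies upstream of the puromycin N-acetyltransferase gene, allowing selection of transduced cells. Further downstream, the EF-1α promoter drives the synthesized ZNF324 ORF, and a WPRE after it enhances transcript stability and expression. The annotated coding sequence spans about 1.66 kb of the listed 1,763 bp insert. The unique 24-bp barcode described for the collection is not annotated separately in the feature table. A short fragment matching the U6 promoter is annotated between the ORF and the WPRE, but the record does not explain its role.

The construct is intended for constitutive overexpression of ZNF324 in mammalian cells. The barcode lets this factor be identified in pooled screens, such as those probing transcription factor-directed differentiation.
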