Features (pLannotate 1.2.2; 31 found; start..end, strand, type, name):
      5..231     +  promoter       RSV promoter: Rous sarcoma virus enhancer/promoter
    232..412     +  LTR            5' LTR (truncated): truncated 5' long terminal repeat (LTR) from HIV-1
    459..584     +  misc_feature   HIV-1 Ψ: packaging signal of human immunodeficiency virus type 1
    568..931     +  CDS            HIV-1 gag (fragment): gag protein from human immunodeficiency virus 1; gag
   1077..1310    +  misc_feature   RRE: The Rev response element (RRE) of HIV-1 allows for Rev-dependent mRNA export from the nucleus to the cytoplasm.
   1687..1713    +  CDS            Rev (fragment): human immunodeficiency virus 1 (HIV-1) Rev protein; rev; enhances nuclear export of unspliced and incompletely spliced viral mRNAs
   1720..1743    +  promoter       SV40 promoter (fragment): SV40 early promoter
   1744..1815    +  promoter       SV40 promoter (fragment): SV40 enhancer and early promoter
   1839..1974    +  rep_origin     SV40 ori: SV40 origin of replication
   2020..2616    +  CDS            PuroR (fragment): puromycin N-acetyltransferase; pac from Streptomyces; confers resistance to puromycin
   2665..2782    +  misc_feature   cPPT/CTS: central polypurine tract and central termination sequence of HIV-1
   2847..2913    +  CDS            small t antigen (fragment): SV40 (simian virus 40) small t antigen
   2920..4098    +  promoter       EF-1α promoter: strong constitutive promoter for human elongation factor EF-1α
   4115..5773    +  CDS            ZNF324: Z324A_HUMAN - Also known as ZNF324A. Experimental evidence at transcript level: Swiss-Prot protein existence level 2. May be involved in transcriptional regulation. May be involved in regulation of cell proliferation. From Homo sapiens (Human).
   5789..5842    +  promoter       U6 promoter (fragment): RNA polymerase III promoter for human U6 snRNA
   5884..6472    +  misc_feature   WPRE: woodchuck hepatitis virus posttranscriptional regulatory element
   6523..6542    +  misc_feature   cPPT/CTS (fragment): central polypurine tract and central termination sequence of HIV-1
   6544..6777    +  LTR            3' LTR (ΔU3): self-inactivating 3' long terminal repeat (LTR) from HIV-1
   6855..6976    +  polyA_signal   SV40 poly(A) signal: SV40 polyadenylation signal
   7016..7151    +  rep_origin     SV40 ori: SV40 origin of replication
   7172..7190    -  promoter       T7 promoter: promoter for bacteriophage T7 RNA polymerase
   7198..7353    +  CDS            lacZα (fragment): LacZα fragment of β-galactosidase; lacZ fragment
   7358..7786    +  rep_origin     f1 ori (sequence partly withheld): f1 bacteriophage origin of replication; arrow indicates direction of (+) strand synthesis
   7839..7943    +  promoter       AmpR promoter: bla
   7944..8804    +  CDS            AmpR: β-lactamase; bla; confers resistance to ampicillin, carbenicillin, and related antibiotics
   8975..9563    +  rep_origin     ori: high-copy-number ColE1/pMB1/pBR322/pUC origin of replication
   9746..9838    +  CDS            lacI (fragment): lac repressor; lacI; The lac repressor binds to the lac operator to inhibit transcription in E. coli. This inhibition can be relieved by adding lactose or isopropyl-β-D-thiogalactopyranoside (IPTG).
   9851..9872    +  protein_bind   CAP binding site: CAP binding activates transcription in the presence of cAMP. E. coli catabolite activator protein
   9887..9917    +  promoter       lac promoter: promoter for the E. coli lac operon
   9925..9941    +  protein_bind   lac operator: The lac repressor binds to the lac operator to inhibit transcription in E. coli. This inhibition can be relieved by adding lactose or isopropyl-β-D-thiogalactopyranoside (IPTG). lac repressor encoded by lacI
   9986..10004   +  promoter       T3 promoter: promoter for bacteriophage T3 RNA polymerase
>Addgene plasmid #143418 | TFORF0583 | addgene full sequence | sequence record 397938 | Addgene NGS Result
TTAATGTAGTCTTATGCAATACTCTTGTAGTCTTGCAACATGGTAACGATGAGTTAGCAACATGCCTTAC
AAGGAGAGAAAAAGCACCGTGCATGCCGATTGGTGGAAGTAAGGTGGTACGATCGTGCCTTATTAGGAAG
GCAACAGACGGGTCTGACATGGATTGGACGAACCACTGAATTGCCGCATTGCAGAGATATTGTATTTAAG
TGCCTAGCTCGATACATAAACGGGTCTCTCTGGTTAGACCAGATCTGAGCCTGGGAGCTCTCTGGCTAAC
TAGGGAACCCACTGCTTAAGCCTCAATAAAGCTTGCCTTGAGTGCTTCAAGTAGTGTGTGCCCGTCTGTT
GTGTGACTCTGGTAACTAGAGATCCCTCAGACCCTTTTAGTCAGTGTGGAAAATCTCTAGCAGTGGCGCC
CGAACAGGGACTTGAAAGCGAAAGGGAAACCAGAGGAGCTCTCTCGACGCAGGACTCGGCTTGCTGAAGC
GCGCACGGCAAGAGGCGAGGGGCGGCGACTGGTGAGTACGCCAAAAATTTTGACTAGCGGAGGCTAGAAG
GAGAGAGATGGGTGCGAGAGCGTCAGTATTAAGCGGGGGAGAATTAGATCGCGATGGGAAAAAATTCGGT
TAAGGCCAGGGGGAAAGAAAAAATATAAATTAAAACATATAGTATGGGCAAGCAGGGAGCTAGAACGATT
CGCAGTTAATCCTGGCCTGTTAGAAACATCAGAAGGCTGTAGACAAATACTGGGACAGCTACAACCATCC
CTTCAGACAGGATCAGAAGAACTTAGATCATTATATAATACAGTAGCAACCCTCTATTGTGTGCATCAAA
GGATAGAGATAAAAGACACCAAGGAAGCTTTAGACAAGATAGAGGAAGAGCAAAACAAAAGTAAGACCAC
CGCACAGCAAGCGGCCGCTGATCTTCAGACCTGGAGGAGGAGATATGAGGGACAATTGGAGAAGTGAATT
ATATAAATATAAAGTAGTAAAAATTGAACCATTAGGAGTAGCACCCACCAAGGCAAAGAGAAGAGTGGTG
CAGAGAGAAAAAAGAGCAGTGGGAATAGGAGCTTTGTTCCTTGGGTTCTTGGGAGCAGCAGGAAGCACTA
TGGGCGCAGCGTCAATGACGCTGACGGTACAGGCCAGACAATTATTGTCTGGTATAGTGCAGCAGCAGAA
CAATTTGCTGAGGGCTATTGAGGCGCAACAGCATCTGTTGCAACTCACAGTCTGGGGCATCAAGCAGCTC
CAGGCAAGAATCCTGGCTGTGGAAAGATACCTAAAGGATCAACAGCTCCTGGGGATTTGGGGTTGCTCTG
GAAAACTCATTTGCACCACTGCTGTGCCTTGGAATGCTAGTTGGAGTAATAAATCTCTGGAACAGATTTG
GAATCACACGACCTGGATGGAGTGGGACAGAGAAATTAACAATTACACAAGCTTAATACACTCCTTAATT
GAAGAATCGCAAAACCAGCAAGAAAAGAATGAACAAGAATTATTGGAATTAGATAAATGGGCAAGTTTGT
GGAATTGGTTTAACATAACAAATTGGCTGTGGTATATAAAATTATTCATAATGATAGTAGGAGGCTTGGT
AGGTTTAAGAATAGTTTTTGCTGTACTTTCTATAGTGAATAGAGTTAGGCAGGGATATTCACCATTATCG
TTTCAGACCCACCTCCCAACCCCGAGGGGACCCATGCATTGCATCTCAATTAGTCAGCAACCAGGTGTGG
AAAGTCCCCAGGCTCCCCAGCAGGCAGAAGTATGCAAAGCATGCGTCTCAATTAGTCAGCAACCATAGTC
CCGCCCCTAACTCCGCCCATCCCGCCCCTAACTCCGCCCAGTTCCGCCCATTCTCCGCCCCATGGCTGAC
TAATTTTTTTTATTTATGCAGAGGCCGAGGCCGCCTCGGCCTCTGAGCTATTCCAGAAGTAGTGAGGAGG
CTTTTTTGGAGGCCTAGGCTTTTGCAAAAAGCTTTCTAGAGGTACCACCGGAGCTTACCATGACCGAGTA
CAAGCCCACGGTGCGCCTCGCCACCCGCGACGACGTCCCCAGGGCCGTACGCACCCTCGCCGCCGCGTTC
GCCGACTACCCCGCCACGCGCCACACCGTCGATCCGGACCGCCACATCGAGCGGGTCACCGAGCTGCAAG
AACTCTTCCTCACGCGCGTCGGGCTCGACATCGGCAAGGTGTGGGTCGCGGACGACGGCGCCGCCGTGGC
GGTCTGGACCACGCCGGAGAGCGTCGAAGCGGGGGCGGTGTTCGCCGAGATCGGCCCGCGCATGGCCGAG
TTGAGCGGTTCCCGGCTGGCCGCGCAGCAACAGATGGAAGGCCTCCTGGCGCCGCACCGGCCCAAGGAGC
CCGCGTGGTTCCTGGCCACCGTCGGCGTCTCGCCCGACCACCAGGGCAAGGGTCTGGGCAGCGCCGTCGT
GCTCCCCGGAGTGGAGGCGGCCGAGCGCGCCGGGGTGCCCGCCTTCCTGGAGACCTCCGCGCCCCGCAAC
CTCCCCTTCTACGAGCGGCTCGGCTTCACCGTCACCGCCGACGTCGAGGTGCCCGAAGGACCGCGCACCT
GGTGCATGACCCGCAAGCCCGGTGCCAGTTAACGAATTCTAGATCTTGAGACAAATGGCAGTATTCATCC
ACAATTTTAAAAGAAAAGGGGGGATTGGGGGGTACAGTGCAGGGGAAAGAATAGTAGACATAATAGCAAC
AGACATACAAACTAAAGAATTACAAAAACAAATTACAAAAATTCAAAATTTTCGGGTTTATTACAGGGAC
AGCAGAGATCCACTTTGGCGCCGGCTCGAGGCCTGCAGGTGCAAAGATGGATAAAGTTTTAAACAGAGAG
GAATCTTTGCAGCTAATGGACCTTCTAGGTCTTGAAAGGAGTGGGAATTGGCTCCGGTGCCCGTCAGTGG
GCAGAGCGCACATCGCCCACAGTCCCCGAGAAGTTGGGGGGAGGGGTCGGCAATTGAACCGGTGCCTAGA
GAAGGTGGCGCGGGGTAAACTGGGAAAGTGATGTCGTGTACTGGCTCCGCCTTTTTCCCGAGGGTGGGGG
AGAACCGTATATAAGTGCAGTAGTCGCCGTGAACGTTCTTTTTCGCAACGGGTTTGCCGCCAGAACACAG
GTAAGTGCCGTGTGTGGTTCCCGCGGGCCTGGCCTCTTTACGGGTTATGGCCCTTGCGTGCCTTGAATTA
CTTCCACCTGGCTGCAGTACGTGATTCTTGATCCCGAGCTTCGGGTTGGAAGTGGGTGGGAGAGTTCGAG
GCCTTGCGCTTAAGGAGCCCCTTCGCCTCGTGCTTGAGTTGAGGCCTGGCCTGGGCGCTGGGGCCGCCGC
GTGCGAATCTGGTGGCACCTTCGCGCCTGTCTCGCTGCTTTCGATAAGTCTCTAGCCATTTAAAATTTTT
GATGACCTGCTGCGACGCTTTTTTTCTGGCAAGATAGTCTTGTAAATGCGGGCCAAGATCTGCACACTGG
TATTTCGGTTTTTGGGGCCGCGGGCGGCGACGGGGCCCGTGCGTCCCAGCGCACATGTTCGGCGAGGCGG
GGCCTGCGAGCGCGGCCACCGAGAATCGGACGGGGGTAGTCTCAAGCTGGCCGGCCTGCTCTGGTGCCTG
GCCTCGCGCCGCCGTGTATCGCCCCGCCCTGGGCGGCAAGGCTGGCCCGGTCGGCACCAGTTGCGTGAGC
GGAAAGATGGCCGCTTCCCGGCCCTGCTGCAGGGAGCTCAAAATGGAGGACGCGGCGCTCGGGAGAGCGG
GCGGGTGAGTCACCCACACAAAGGAAAAGGGCCTTTCCGTCCTCAGCCGTCGCTTCATGTGACTCCACGG
AGTACCGGGCGCCGTCCAGGCACCTCGATTAGTTCTCGAGCTTTTGGAGTACGTCGTCTTTAGGTTGGGG
GGAGGGGTTTTATGCGATGGAGTTTCCCCACACTGAGTGGGTGGAGACTGAAGTTAGGCCAGCTTGGCAC
TTGATGTAATTCTCCTTGGAATTTGCCCTTTTTGAGTTTGGATCTTGGTTCATTCTCAAGCCTCAGACAG
TGGTTCAAAGTTTTTTTCTTCCATTTCAGGTGTCGTGAGGCTAGCACCGCCACCATGGCCTTTGAGGATG
TGGCTGTGTACTTCTCCCAGGAGGAGTGGGGGCTCCTGGACACAGCCCAGAGGGCCCTGTACCGCCGCGT
GATGCTAGACAACTTCGCACTTGTGGCCTCGCTGGGACTCTCCACCTCTCGACCTCGTGTGGTCATCCAA
CTGGAGCGTGGCGAGGAGCCCTGGGTTCCCAGTGGAACGGACACAACCCTGTCCAGGACCACCTACAGGA
GGCGCAACCCTGGTTCCTGGAGTTTGACAGAGGATAGAGATGTTTCTGGAGAATGGCCACGAGCTTTCCC
AGATACCCCACCTGGGATGACTACTAGCGTCTTCCCTGTTGCCGGTGCCTGCCACAGTGTAAAAAGCCTG
CAGAGACAACGGGGTGCCTCCCCATCTCGGGAGAGAAAACCCACGGGGGTGTCGGTGATCTACTGGGAGA
GGCTCCTGCTAGGCTCAGGCAGTGGGCAAGCCAGCGTCAGCCTGCGACTGACCTCCCCGCTTAGGCCTCC
CGAGGGCGTCCGGCTTAGAGAAAAGACACTCACAGAGCATGCGTTGCTGGGGAGGCAGCCCAGGACGCCT
GAGCGGCAGAAACCATGTGCACAGGAGGTCCCTGGGAGAACCTTTGGGAGCGCCCAGGACCTGGAGGCTG
CCGGCGGTCGGGGACATCACCGAATGGGTGCAGTTTGGCAGGAGCCTCATAGACTCCTCGGTGGCCAGGA
GCCCTCGACCTGGGACGAGCTGGGCGAGGCTCTTCACGCTGGGGAGAAGTCCTTCGAATGCAGGGCGTGC
AGCAAAGTGTTCGTGAAGAGCTCCGACCTCCTCAAGCACCTACGCACCCACACCGGGGAGCGGCCCTACG
AGTGCGCCCAGTGCGGCAAGGCCTTCAGCCAGACGTCGCACTTGACGCAGCACCAGCGCATCCACAGCGG
CGAGACGCCCTACGCGTGCCCCGTGTGCGGCAAGGCCTTCCGGCATAGCTCCTCGCTGGTGCGGCACCAG
CGCATCCACACGGCCGAGAAGTCCTTCCGCTGCTCCGAGTGCGGCAAGGCCTTCAGCCACGGCTCCAACC
TCAGCCAGCACCGCAAGATCCACGCGGGTGGGCGTCCTTATGCTTGCGCACAGTGTGGCCGCCGCTTCTG
CCGCAACTCGCACCTGATCCAGCACGAGCGTACGCACACAGGCGAGAAGCCCTTCGTGTGCGCGCTCTGC
GGTGCTGCCTTCAGCCAGGGCTCCTCGCTCTTTAAGCACCAGCGCGTGCACACAGGCGAGAAGCCCTTCG
CCTGCCCACAGTGCGGCCGCGCCTTTAGCCACAGCTCCAACCTCACCCAGCACCAGCTCCTGCACACGGG
CGAGCGGCCCTTCCGCTGCGTGGACTGTGGCAAGGCCTTCGCCAAGGGCGCCGTGCTGCTCAGCCACCGG
CGCATTCACACGGGCGAGAAGCCCTTCGTGTGTACGCAGTGTGGCCGCGCCTTCCGTGAGCGCCCGGCCC
TCTTCCACCACCAGAGGATCCATACCGGCGAGAAGACCGTCCGGCGATCCAGGGCCAGCCTGCACCCCCA
GGCCAGGTCTGTTGCCGGGGCATCATCAGAAGGTGCGCCAGCGAAGGAAACCGAGCCCACTCCCGCCTCG
GGCCCAGCCGCCGTCTCGCAGCCAGCGGAGGTCTAGTAATGAACTAGTCCGTAACTTGAAAGTATTTCGA
TTTCTTGGCTTTATATATCTTGTGGAAAGGACGAACGTTAAAGGGAGTAGCGAGAGCTACGCGTTAAGTC
GACAATCAACCTCTGGATTACAAAATTTGTGAAAGATTGACTGGTATTCTTAACTATGTTGCTCCTTTTA
CGCTATGTGGATACGCTGCTTTAATGCCTTTGTATCATGCTATTGCTTCCCGTATGGCTTTCATTTTCTC
CTCCTTGTATAAATCCTGGTTGCTGTCTCTTTATGAGGAGTTGTGGCCCGTTGTCAGGCAACGTGGCGTG
GTGTGCACTGTGTTTGCTGACGCAACCCCCACTGGTTGGGGCATTGCCACCACCTGTCAGCTCCTTTCCG
GGACTTTCGCTTTCCCCCTCCCTATTGCCACGGCGGAACTCATCGCCGCCTGCCTTGCCCGCTGCTGGAC
AGGGGCTCGGCTGTTGGGCACTGACAATTCCGTGGTGTTGTCGGGGAAATCATCGTCCTTTCCTTGGCTG
CTCGCCTGTGTTGCCACCTGGATTCTGCGCGGGACGTCCTTCTGCTACGTCCCTTCGGCCCTCAATCCAG
CGGACCTTCCTTCCCGCGGCCTGCTGCCGGCTCTGCGGCCTCTTCCGCGTCTTCGCCTTCGCCCTCAGAC
GAGTCGGATCTCCCTTTGGGCCGCCTCCCCGCGTCGACTTTAAGACCAATGACTTACAAGGCAGCTGTAG
ATCTTAGCCACTTTTTAAAAGAAAAGGGGGGACTGGAAGGGCTAATTCACTCCCAACGAAGACAAGATCT
GCTTTTTGCTTGTACTGGGTCTCTCTGGTTAGACCAGATCTGAGCCTGGGAGCTCTCTGGCTAACTAGGG
AACCCACTGCTTAAGCCTCAATAAAGCTTGCCTTGAGTGCTTCAAGTAGTGTGTGCCCGTCTGTTGTGTG
ACTCTGGTAACTAGAGATCCCTCAGACCCTTTTAGTCAGTGTGGAAAATCTCTAGCAGTACGTATAGTAG
TTCATGTCATCTTATTATTCAGTATTTATAACTTGCAAAGAAATGAATATCAGAGAGTGAGAGGAACTTG
TTTATTGCAGCTTATAATGGTTACAAATAAAGCAATAGCATCACAAATTTCACAAATAAAGCATTTTTTT
CACTGCATTCTAGTTGTGGTTTGTCCAAACTCATCAATGTATCTTATCATGTCTGGCTCTAGCTATCCCG
CCCCTAACTCCGCCCATCCCGCCCCTAACTCCGCCCAGTTCCGCCCATTCTCCGCCCCATGGCTGACTAA
TTTTTTTTATTTATGCAGAGGCCGAGGCCGCCTCGGCCTCTGAGCTATTCCAGAAGTAGTGAGGAGGCTT
TTTTGGAGGCCTAGGGACGTACCCAATTCGCCCTATAGTGAGTCGTATTACGCGCGCTCACTGGCCGTCG
TTTTACAACGTCGTGACTGGGAAAACCCTGGCGTTACCCAACTTAATCGCCTTGCAGCACATCCCCCTTT
CGCCAGCTGGCGTAATAGCGAAGAGGCCCGCACCGATCGCCCTTCCCAACAGTTGCGCAGCCTGAATGGC
GAATGGG
[124 nt withheld, positions 7358-7481]
C
[91 nt withheld, positions 7483-7573]
A
[49 nt withheld, positions 7575-7623]
CCTTTGACGTTGGAGTCCACGTTCTTT
[37 nt withheld, positions 7651-7687]
ACCCTATCTCGGTCTATTCTTTTGATTTATAAGGGATTTTGCCGATTTCGGCCTATTGGTTAAAAAATGA
GCTGATTTAACAAAAATTTAACGCGAATTTTAACAAAATATTAACGCTTACAATTTAGGTGGCACTTTTC
GGGGAAATGTGCGCGGAACCCCTATTTGTTTATTTTTCTAAATACATTCAAATATGTATCCGCTCATGAG
ACAATAACCCTGATAAATGCTTCAATAATATTGAAAAAGGAAGAGTATGAGTATTCAACATTTCCGTGTC
GCCCTTATTCCCTTTTTTGCGGCATTTTGCCTTCCTGTTTTTGCTCACCCAGAAACGCTGGTGAAAGTAA
AAGATGCTGAAGATCAGTTGGGTGCACGAGTGGGTTACATCGAACTGGATCTCAACAGCGGTAAGATCCT
TGAGAGTTTTCGCCCCGAAGAACGTTTTCCAATGATGAGCACTTTTAAAGTTCTGCTATGTGGCGCGGTA
TTATCCCGTATTGACGCCGGGCAAGAGCAACTCGGTCGCCGCATACACTATTCTCAGAATGACTTGGTTG
AGTACTCACCAGTCACAGAAAAGCATCTTACGGATGGCATGACAGTAAGAGAATTATGCAGTGCTGCCAT
AACCATGAGTGATAACACTGCGGCCAACTTACTTCTGACAACGATCGGAGGACCGAAGGAGCTAACCGCT
TTTTTGCACAACATGGGGGATCATGTAACTCGCCTTGATCGTTGGGAACCGGAGCTGAATGAAGCCATAC
CAAACGACGAGCGTGACACCACGATGCCTGTAGCAATGGCAACAACGTTGCGCAAACTATTAACTGGCGA
ACTACTTACTCTAGCTTCCCGGCAACAATTAATAGACTGGATGGAGGCGGATAAAGTTGCAGGACCACTT
CTGCGCTCGGCCCTTCCGGCTGGCTGGTTTATTGCTGATAAATCTGGAGCCGGTGAGCGTGGGTCTCGCG
GTATCATTGCAGCACTGGGGCCAGATGGTAAGCCCTCCCGTATCGTAGTTATCTACACGACGGGGAGTCA
GGCAACTATGGATGAACGAAATAGACAGATCGCTGAGATAGGTGCCTCACTGATTAAGCATTGGTAACTG
TCAGACCAAGTTTACTCATATATACTTTAGATTGATTTAAAACTTCATTTTTAATTTAAAAGGATCTAGG
TGAAGATCCTTTTTGATAATCTCATGACCAAAATCCCTTAACGTGAGTTTTCGTTCCACTGAGCGTCAGA
CCCCGTAGAAAAGATCAAAGGATCTTCTTGAGATCCTTTTTTTCTGCGCGTAATCTGCTGCTTGCAAACA
AAAAAACCACCGCTACCAGCGGTGGTTTGTTTGCCGGATCAAGAGCTACCAACTCTTTTTCCGAAGGTAA
CTGGCTTCAGCAGAGCGCAGATACCAAATACTGTTCTTCTAGTGTAGCCGTAGTTAGGCCACCACTTCAA
GAACTCTGTAGCACCGCCTACATACCTCGCTCTGCTAATCCTGTTACCAGTGGCTGCTGCCAGTGGCGAT
AAGTCGTGTCTTACCGGGTTGGACTCAAGACGATAGTTACCGGATAAGGCGCAGCGGTCGGGCTGAACGG
GGGGTTCGTGCACACAGCCCAGCTTGGAGCGAACGACCTACACCGAACTGAGATACCTACAGCGTGAGCT
ATGAGAAAGCGCCACGCTTCCCGAAGGGAGAAAGGCGGACAGGTATCCGGTAAGCGGCAGGGTCGGAACA
GGAGAGCGCACGAGGGAGCTTCCAGGGGGAAACGCCTGGTATCTTTATAGTCCTGTCGGGTTTCGCCACC
TCTGACTTGAGCGTCGATTTTTGTGATGCTCGTCAGGGGGGCGGAGCCTATGGAAAAACGCCAGCAACGC
GGCCTTTTTACGGTTCCTGGCCTTTTGCTGGCCTTTTGCTCACATGTTCTTTCCTGCGTTATCCCCTGAT
TCTGTGGATAACCGTATTACCGCCTTTGAGTGAGCTGATACCGCTCGCCGCAGCCGAACGACCGAGCGCA
GCGAGTCAGTGAGCGAGGAAGCGGAAGAGCGCCCAATACGCAAACCGCCTCTCCCCGCGCGTTGGCCGAT
TCATTAATGCAGCTGGCACGACAGGTTTCCCGACTGGAAAGCGGGCAGTGAGCGCAACGCAATTAATGTG
AGTTAGCTCACTCATTAGGCACCCCAGGCTTTACACTTTATGCTTCCGGCTCGTATGTTGTGTGGAATTG
TGAGCGGATAACAATTTCACACAGGAAACAGCTATGACCATGATTACGCCAAGCGCGCAATTAACCCTCA
CTAAAGGGAACAAAAGCTGGAGCTGCAAGC
