>Addgene plasmid #143418 | TFORF0583 | depositor partial sequence | sequence record 282392 | Insert
ACCGCCACCATGGCCTTTGAGGATGTGGCTGTGTACTTCTCCCAGGAGGAGTGGGGGCTCCTGGACACAG
CCCAGAGGGCCCTGTACCGCCGCGTGATGCTAGACAACTTCGCACTTGTGGCCTCGCTGGGACTCTCCAC
CTCTCGACCTCGTGTGGTCATCCAACTGGAGCGTGGCGAGGAGCCCTGGGTTCCCAGTGGAACGGACACA
ACCCTGTCCAGGACCACCTACAGGAGGCGCAACCCTGGTTCCTGGAGTTTGACAGAGGATAGAGATGTTT
CTGGAGAATGGCCACGAGCTTTCCCAGATACCCCACCTGGGATGACTACTAGCGTCTTCCCTGTTGCCGG
TGCCTGCCACAGTGTAAAAAGCCTGCAGAGACAACGGGGTGCCTCCCCATCTCGGGAGAGAAAACCCACG
GGGGTGTCGGTGATCTACTGGGAGAGGCTCCTGCTAGGCTCAGGCAGTGGGCAAGCCAGCGTCAGCCTGC
GACTGACCTCCCCGCTTAGGCCTCCCGAGGGCGTCCGGCTTAGAGAAAAGACACTCACAGAGCATGCGTT
GCTGGGGAGGCAGCCCAGGACGCCTGAGCGGCAGAAACCATGTGCACAGGAGGTCCCTGGGAGAACCTTT
GGGAGCGCCCAGGACCTGGAGGCTGCCGGCGGTCGGGGACATCACCGAATGGGTGCAGTTTGGCAGGAGC
CTCATAGACTCCTCGGTGGCCAGGAGCCCTCGACCTGGGACGAGCTGGGCGAGGCTCTTCACGCTGGGGA
GAAGTCCTTCGAATGCAGGGCGTGCAGCAAAGTGTTCGTGAAGAGCTCCGACCTCCTCAAGCACCTACGC
ACCCACACCGGGGAGCGGCCCTACGAGTGCGCCCAGTGCGGCAAGGCCTTCAGCCAGACGTCGCACTTGA
CGCAGCACCAGCGCATCCACAGCGGCGAGACGCCCTACGCGTGCCCCGTGTGCGGCAAGGCCTTCCGGCA
TAGCTCCTCGCTGGTGCGGCACCAGCGCATCCACACGGCCGAGAAGTCCTTCCGCTGCTCCGAGTGCGGC
AAGGCCTTCAGCCACGGCTCCAACCTCAGCCAGCACCGCAAGATCCACGCGGGTGGGCGTCCTTATGCTT
GCGCACAGTGTGGCCGCCGCTTCTGCCGCAACTCGCACCTGATCCAGCACGAGCGTACGCACACAGGCGA
GAAGCCCTTCGTGTGCGCGCTCTGCGGTGCTGCCTTCAGCCAGGGCTCCTCGCTCTTTAAGCACCAGCGC
GTGCACACAGGCGAGAAGCCCTTCGCCTGCCCACAGTGCGGCCGCGCCTTTAGCCACAGCTCCAACCTCA
CCCAGCACCAGCTCCTGCACACGGGCGAGCGGCCCTTCCGCTGCGTGGACTGTGGCAAGGCCTTCGCCAA
GGGCGCCGTGCTGCTCAGCCACCGGCGCATTCACACGGGCGAGAAGCCCTTCGTGTGTACGCAGTGTGGC
CGCGCCTTCCGTGAGCGCCCGGCCCTCTTCCACCACCAGAGGATCCATACCGGCGAGAAGACCGTCCGGC
GATCCAGGGCCAGCCTGCACCCCCAGGCCAGGTCTGTTGCCGGGGCATCATCAGAAGGTGCGCCAGCGAA
GGAAACCGAGCCCACTCCCGCCTCGGGCCCAGCCGCCGTCTCGCAGCCAGCGGAGGTCTAGTAATGAACT
AGTCCGTAACTTGAAAGTATTTCGATTTCTTGGCTTTATATATCTTGTGGAAAGGACGAACGTTAAAGGG
AGTAGCGAGAGCT
