>Addgene plasmid #143418 | TFORF0583 | depositor partial sequence | sequence record 282393 | Barcode
ACGTTAAAGGGAGTAGCGAGAGCT
